Addgene plasmid #224076: pFA6a-link-ymScarletI3-SpHis5
Purpose: Yeast tagging vector to create a gene fusion with yeast optimized mScarletI3 with SpHis5 selection
Depositing lab: Bas Teusink. Depositing organization: Vrije Universiteit Amsterdam.
Backbone
  Vector backbone: pFA6A
  Vector type: Yeast Expression
  Selectable markers: HIS5
Growth in bacteria
  Bacterial resistance: Ampicillin, 100 μg/mL
  Growth temperature: 37°C
  Growth strain: DH5alpha
  Copy number: High Copy
Gene/Insert
  Gene/Insert name: ymScarletI3
  Species: Synthetic
  Tag / fusion protein: ymScarletI3
  Cloning method: Restriction Enzyme; 5′ cloning site Unknown (unknown if destroyed)
Terms and licenses: Academic/Nonprofit Terms; Industry Terms: Not Available to Industry
How to cite: pFA6a-link-ymScarletI3-SpHis5 was a gift from Bas Teusink (Addgene plasmid # 224076 ; http://n2t.net/addgene:224076 ; RRID:Addgene_224076)
