[The description below was written by a language model from this plasmid's Addgene catalogue record and pLannotate feature annotations shown in this document.]
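Description:
pFA6a-link-ymScarletI3-SpHis5 is a yeast tagging vector built on the pFA6a backbone, designed to fuse a yeast codon-optimized red fluorescent protein, ymScarletI3, to a gene of interest. Plasmids of this family normally serve as PCR templates: the tag-plus-marker module is amplified with primers carrying homology to a chromosomal locus and integrated by homologous recombination, so the tagged gene remains under its native promoter. Consistent with this, the feature table shows no yeast origin of replication or centromere and no yeast promoter upstream of the fluorescent protein. In E. coli the plasmid is maintained through a high-copy ColE1/pUC-type origin and selected with ampicillin via the β-lactamase gene and its bla promoter.

The payload begins with the fluorescent protein coding sequence, which the automated annotation labels as mScarlet-I, the closest match in its database; the catalogue entry identifies it as the synthetic, yeast-optimized mScarletI3 variant. The "link" in the name implies a linker preceding the fluorophore to separate it from the tagged protein, although no linker is annotated separately. The open reading frame is followed by the S. cerevisiae ADH1 terminator, which supplies transcription termination for the resulting fusion gene. Downstream sits the selection cassette: the Schizosaccharomyces pombe his5 gene, which complements S. cerevisiae his3 mutations, driven by the Ashbya gossypii TEF promoter and ended by the TEF terminator, allowing selection of integrants by histidine prototrophy. The heterologous origin of these marker elements limits unwanted recombination with the host genome. SP6 and T7 promoters flank the module, and short rop, bom and lacI fragments are backbone remnants without an apparent function. The exact cloning sites used are not recorded.
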