Features (pLannotate 1.2.2; 13 found; start..end, strand, type, name):
    567..671     -  promoter       AmpR promoter: bla
    766..801     +  CDS            rop (fragment): Rop protein, which maintains plasmids at low copy number; rop
    903..954     +  misc_feature   bom (fragment): basis of mobility region from pBR322
   1017..1035    +  promoter       SP6 promoter: promoter for bacteriophage SP6 RNA polymerase
   1117..1779    +  CDS            mScarlet-I: mScarlet-I is a basic (constitutively fluorescent) red fluorescent protein published in 2016, derived from synthetic construct. It is reported to be a rapidly-maturing monomer with moderate acid sensitivity.
   1826..2013    +  terminator     ADH1 terminator: S. cerevisiae ADH1; transcription terminator for the S. cerevisiae alcohol dehydrogenase 1 (ADH1) gene
   2088..2431    +  promoter       TEF promoter: Ashbya gossypii TEF promoter
   2432..3085    +  CDS            S. pombe his5: imidazoleglycerol-phosphate dehydratase, required for histidine biosynthesis; Schizosaccharomyces pombe his5; yeast auxotrophic marker; corresponds to S. cerevisiae HIS3
   3091..3288    +  terminator     TEF terminator: Ashbya gossypii TEF terminator
   3393..3411    -  promoter       T7 promoter: promoter for bacteriophage T7 RNA polymerase
   3433..3486    -  CDS            lacI (fragment): lac repressor; lacI; The lac repressor binds to the lac operator to inhibit transcription in E. coli. This inhibition can be relieved by adding lactose or isopropyl-β-D-thiogalactopyranoside (IPTG).
   3669..4257    -  rep_origin     ori: high-copy-number ColE1/pMB1/pBR322/pUC origin of replication
   4428..566     -  CDS            AmpR (across the origin): β-lactamase; bla; confers resistance to ampicillin, carbenicillin, and related antibiotics
>Addgene plasmid #224076 | pFA6a-link-ymScarletI3-SpHis5 | addgene full sequence | sequence record 460513 | Addgene NGS Result
CGCAACGTTGTTGCCATTGCTACAGGCATCGTGGTGTCACGCTCGTCGTTTGGTATGGCTTCATTCAGCT
CCGGTTCCCAACGATCAAGGCGAGTTACATGATCCCCCATGTTGTGCAAAAAAGCGGTTAGCTCCTTCGG
TCCTCCGATCGTTGTCAGAAGTAAGTTGGCCGCAGTGTTATCACTCATGGTTATGGCAGCACTGCATAAT
TCTCTTACTGTCATGCCATCCGTAAGATGCTTTTCTGTGACTGGTGAGTACTCAACCAAGTCATTCTGAG
AATAGTGTATGCGGCGACCGAGTTGCTCTTGCCCGGCGTCAATACGGGATAATACCGCGCCACATAGCAG
AACTTTAAAAGTGCTCATCATTGGAAAACGTTCTTCGGGGCGAAAACTCTCAAGGATCTTACCGCTGTTG
AGATCCAGTTCGATGTAACCCACTCGTGCACCCAACTGATCTTCAGCATCTTTTACTTTCACCAGCGTTT
CTGGGTGAGCAAAAACAGGAAGGCAAAATGCCGCAAAAAAGGGAATAAGGGCGACACGGAAATGTTGAAT
ACTCATACTCTTCCTTTTTCAATATTATTGAAGCATTTATCAGGGTTATTGTCTCATGAGCGGATACATA
TTTGAATGTATTTAGAAAAATAAACAAATAGGGGTTCCGCGCACATTTCCCCGAAAAGTGCCACCTGACG
TCTAAGAAACCATTATTATCATGACATTAACCTATAAAAATAGGCGTATCACGAGGCCCTTTCGTCTCGC
GCGTTTCGGTGATGACGGTGAAAACCTCTGACACATGCAGCTCCCGGAGACGGTCACAGCTTGTCTGTAA
GCGGATGCCGGGAGCAGACAAGCCCGTCAGGGCGCGTCAGCGGGTGTTGGCGGGTGTCGGGGCTGGCTTA
ACTATGCGGCATCAGAGCAGATTGTACTGAGAGTGCACCATATGGACATATTGTCGTTAGAACGCGGCTA
CAATTAATACATAACCTTATGTATCATACACATACGATTTAGGTGACACTATAGAACGCGGCCGCCAGCT
GAAGCTTCGTACGCTGCAGGTCGACGGATCGGTGACGGTGCTGGTTTAATTAACATGGATTCTACTGAAG
CTGTTATTAAGGAATTCATGAGATTTAAGGTTCATATGGAAGGTTCTATGAATGGTCATGAATTTGAAAT
TGAAGGTGAAGGTGAAGGTAGACCATATGAAGGTACTCAAACTGCTAAGTTGAAGGTCACTAAGGGTGGT
CCATTGCCATTCTCTTGGGATATTTTGTCTCCACAATTCATGTACGGTTCTAGAGCTTTTATTAAGCATC
CAGCTGACATTCCAGATTACTGGAAGCAATCTTTCCCAGAAGGTTTTAAATGGGAAAGAGTTATGATCTT
TGAAGATGGTGGTACTGTTTCTGTTACTCAAGATACTTCTTTGGAAGATGGTACTTTGATTTACAAGGTT
AAGTTGAGAGGTGGTAACTTCCCACCAGATGGTCCAGTTATGCAAAAGAGAACTATGGGTTGGGAAGCCT
CTACTGAAAGATTGTACCCAGAAGATGTTGTTTTAAAGGGTGATATTAAGATGGCTTTGAGATTGAAGGA
TGGTGGTAGATACTTGGCTGATTTTAAGACTACTTATAAGGCTAAGAAGCCAGTTCAAATGCCAGGTGCT
TTCAACATTGATAGAAAGTTGGATATTACTTCTCATAACGAAGATTACACTGTTGTTGAACAATACGAAA
GATCTGTTGCTAGACATTCTACTGGTGGTTCTGGTGGTTCTTAAGCGGCCGCCTCGAGGTCCCACTTCTA
AATAAGCGAATTTCTTATGATTTATGATTTTTATTATTAAATAAGTTATAAAAAAAATAAGTGTATACAA
ATTTTAAAGTGACTCTTAGGTTTTAAAACGAAAATTCTTATTCTTGAGTAACTCTTTCCTGTAGGTCAGG
TTGCTTTCTCAGGTATAGTATGAGGTCGCTCTTATTGACCACACCTCTACCGGCAGATCCGCTAGGGATA
ACAGGGTAATATAGATCTGTTTAGCTTGCCTCGTCCCCGCCGGGTCACCCGGCCAGCGACATGGAGGCCC
AGAATACCCTCCTTGACAGTCTTGACGTGCGCAGCTCAGGGGCATGATGTGACTGTCGCCCGTACATTTA
GCCCATACATCCCCATGTATAATCATTTGCATCCATACATTTTGATGGCCGCACGGCGCGAAGCAAAAAT
TACGGCTCCTCGCTGCAGACCTGCGAGCAGGGAAACGCTCCCCTCACAGACGCGTTGAATTGTCCCCACG
CCGCGCCCCTGTAGAGAAATATAAAAGGTTAGGATTTGCCACTGAGGTTCTTCTTTCATATACTTCCTTT
TAAAATCTTGCTAGGATACAGTTCTCACATCACATCCGAACATAAACAACCATGGGTAGGAGGGCTTTTG
TAGAAAGAAATACGAACGAAACGAAAATCAGCGTTGCCATCGCTTTGGACAAAGCTCCCTTACCTGAAGA
GTCGAATTTTATTGATGAACTTATAACTTCCAAGCATACAAACCAAAAGGGAGAACAAGTAATCCAAGTA
GACACGGGAATTGGATTCTTGGATCACATGTATCATGCACTGGCTAAACATGCAGGCTGGAGCTTACGAC
TTTACTCAAGAGGTGATTTAATCATCGATGATCATCACACTGCAGAAGATACTGCTATTGCACTTGGTAT
TGCATTCAAGCAGGCTATGAGTAACTTTGCCGGCGTTAAAAGATTTGGACATGCTTATTGTCCACTTGAC
GAAGCTCTTTCTAGAAGCGTAGTTGACTTGTCGGGACGGCCCTATGCTGTTATCGATTTGGGATTAAAGC
GTGAAAAGGTTGGGGAATTGTCCTGTGAAATGATCCCTCACTTACTATATTCCTTTTCGGTAGCAGCTGG
AATTACTTTGCATGTTACCTGCTTATATGGTAGTAATGACCATCATCGTGCTGAAAGCGCTTTTAAATCT
CTGGCTGTTGCCATGCGCGCGGCTACTAGTCTTACTGGAAGTTCTGAAGTCCCAAGCACGAAGGGAGTGT
TGTAAAGAGTACTGACAATAAAAAGATTCTTGTTTTCAAGAACTTGTCATTTGTATAGTTTTTTTATATT
GTAGTTGTTCTATTTTAATCAAATGTTAGCGTGATTTATATTTTTTTTCGCCTCGACATCATCTGCCCAG
ATGCGAAGTTAAGTGCGCAGAAAGTAATATCATGCGTCAATCGTATGTGAATGCTGGTCGCTATACTGCT
GTCGATTCGATACTAACGCCGCCATCCAGTTTAAACGAGCTCGAATTCATCGATGATATCAGATCCACTA
GTGGCCTATGCGGCCGCGGATCTGCCGGTCTCCCTATAGTGAGTCGTATTAATTTCGATAAGCCAGGTTA
ACCTGCATTAATGAATCGGCCAACGCGCGGGGAGAGGCGGTTTGCGTATTGGGCGCTCTTCCGCTTCCTC
GCTCACTGACTCGCTGCGCTCGGTCGTTCGGCTGCGGCGAGCGGTATCAGCTCACTCAAAGGCGGTAATA
CGGTTATCCACAGAATCAGGGGATAACGCAGGAAAGAACATGTGAGCAAAAGGCCAGCAAAAGGCCAGGA
ACCGTAAAAAGGCCGCGTTGCTGGCGTTTTTCCATAGGCTCCGCCCCCCTGACGAGCATCACAAAAATCG
ACGCTCAAGTCAGAGGTGGCGAAACCCGACAGGACTATAAAGATACCAGGCGTTTCCCCCTGGAAGCTCC
CTCGTGCGCTCTCCTGTTCCGACCCTGCCGCTTACCGGATACCTGTCCGCCTTTCTCCCTTCGGGAAGCG
TGGCGCTTTCTCATAGCTCACGCTGTAGGTATCTCAGTTCGGTGTAGGTCGTTCGCTCCAAGCTGGGCTG
TGTGCACGAACCCCCCGTTCAGCCCGACCGCTGCGCCTTATCCGGTAACTATCGTCTTGAGTCCAACCCG
GTAAGACACGACTTATCGCCACTGGCAGCAGCCACTGGTAACAGGATTAGCAGAGCGAGGTATGTAGGCG
GTGCTACAGAGTTCTTGAAGTGGTGGCCTAACTACGGCTACACTAGAAGAACAGTATTTGGTATCTGCGC
TCTGCTGAAGCCAGTTACCTTCGGAAAAAGAGTTGGTAGCTCTTGATCCGGCAAACAAACCACCGCTGGT
AGCGGTGGTTTTTTTGTTTGCAAGCAGCAGATTACGCGCAGAAAAAAAGGATCTCAAGAAGATCCTTTGA
TCTTTTCTACGGGGTCTGACGCTCAGTGGAACGAAAACTCACGTTAAGGGATTTTGGTCATGAGATTATC
AAAAAGGATCTTCACCTAGATCCTTTTAAATTAAAAATGAAGTTTTAAATCAATCTAAAGTATATATGAG
TAAACTTGGTCTGACAGTTACCAATGCTTAATCAGTGAGGCACCTATCTCAGCGATCTGTCTATTTCGTT
CATCCATAGTTGCCTGACTCCCCGTCGTGTAGATAACTACGATACGGGAGGGCTTACCATCTGGCCCCAG
TGCTGCAATGATACCGCGAGACCCACGCTCACCGGCTCCAGATTTATCAGCAATAAACCAGCCAGCCGGA
AGGGCCGAGCGCAGAAGTGGTCCTGCAACTTTATCCGCCTCCATCCAGTCTATTAATTGTTGCCGGGAAG
CTAGAGTAAGTAGTTCGCCAGTTAATAGTTTG
